Addgene plasmid #160247: 11 pCOLI_A_MBP
Purpose: (Empty Backbone) N-term MBP 3C cleavable Amp resistant bacterial expression vector
Depositing lab: John Weir. Depositing organization: Friedrich Miescher Laboratory. Publication: InteBac - An integrated bacterial and baculovirus expression vector suite. Altmannova V, Blaha A, Astrinidis S, Reichle H, Weir JR. Protein Sci. 2020 Sep 21. doi: 10.1002/pro.3957. PubMed 32955754.
Backbone
  Vector backbone: pST50Trc
  Modifications to backbone: Custom MCS added to the vector for full compatibility within the InteBac system. 3C cleavable N-terminal maltose binding protein added.
  Vector type: Bacterial Expression
  Promoter: T7
  Tag / fusion protein: 6xHis (N terminal on backbone); MBP (N terminal on backbone)
Growth in bacteria
  Bacterial resistance: Ampicillin, 100 μg/mL
  Growth temperature: 37°C
  Growth strain: DH5alpha
  Copy number: Low Copy
Gene/Insert
  Cloning method: Gibson Cloning
  Sequencing primers: 5′ T7_fwd; 3′ T7_rev
Terms and licenses: Academic/Nonprofit Terms; Industry Terms: Not Available to Industry
How to cite: 11 pCOLI_A_MBP was a gift from John Weir (Addgene plasmid # 160247 ; http://n2t.net/addgene:160247 ; RRID:Addgene_160247)
