[The description below was written by a language model from this plasmid's Addgene catalogue record and pLannotate feature annotations shown in this document.]
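Description:
11 pCOLI_A_MBP is an empty bacterial expression backbone from the InteBac suite, an integrated set of bacterial and baculovirus expression vectors. It is derived from pST50Trc and was modified with a custom multiple cloning site, giving full compatibility within the system, and with an N-terminal maltose binding protein tag. The sequenced plasmid is about 4 kb. It is propagated in E. coli under ampicillin selection, conferred by a TEM-type beta-lactamase (bla) expressed from its own promoter and followed by an fd phage terminator. Replication relies on a ColE1/pMB1-type origin. The pBR322-derived bom region and the rop gene are also present, and Rop restrains copy number, which fits the catalogue's "low copy" designation. A short mbeC fragment spanning the sequence origin appears to be a remnant of ColE1 mobilization sequence.

The expression cassette is driven by a T7 promoter with the efficient phage T7 gene 10 ribosome binding site, so it needs a host that supplies T7 RNA polymerase. It encodes a cytosolic MBP lacking the signal sequence and ends at a T7 terminator. The catalogue lists 6xHis and MBP as N-terminal backbone tags and states that MBP is removable with 3C protease. Neither the His tag nor the 3C site is annotated in the feature table; the tag would presumably lie in the unannotated stretch just upstream of MBP, and the 3C site and cloning region downstream of it. The short "SET1" fragment just before the terminator is probably T7 gene 10-derived sequence rather than a functional solubility tag. A gene of interest is inserted by Gibson assembly downstream of MBP, yielding a fusion suited to improving solubility and to affinity purification, followed by tag removal.
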