Features (pLannotate 1.2.2; 12 found; start..end, strand, type, name):
    167..185     +  promoter       T7 promoter: promoter for bacteriophage T7 RNA polymerase
    223..245     +  RBS            RBS: efficient ribosome binding site from bacteriophage T7 gene 10 (Olins and Rangwala, 1989)
    286..1386    +  CDS            MBP: maltose binding protein from E. coli; malE (mutated); This version of the gene does not encode a signal sequence, so MBP will remain in the cytosol.
   1531..1580    +  CDS            SET1 (fragment): solubility-enhancement tag derived from T7 phage gene 10B
   1588..1635    +  terminator     T7 terminator: transcription terminator for bacteriophage T7 RNA polymerase
   1700..1791    +  promoter       AmpR promoter: bla
   1792..2649    +  CDS            bla: BLAT_ECOLX - Experimental evidence at protein level: Swiss-Prot protein existence level 1. TEM-type are the most prevalent beta-lactamases in enterobacteria; they hydrolyze the beta-lactam bond in susceptible beta-lactam antibiotics, thus conferring resistance to penicillins and cephalosporins. TEM-3 and TEM-4 are capable of hydrolyzing cefotaxime and ceftazidime. TEM-5 is capable of hydrolyzing ceftazidime. TEM-6 is capable of hydrolyzing ceftazidime and aztreonam. TEM-8/CAZ-2, TEM- 16/CAZ-7 and TEM-24/CAZ-6 are markedly active against ceftazidime. IRT- 4 shows resistance to beta-lactamase in
   2656..2695    +  terminator     fd terminator: central terminator from bacteriophage fd (Otsuka and Kunisawa, 1982)
   2726..3314    +  rep_origin     ori: high-copy-number ColE1/pMB1/pBR322/pUC origin of replication
   3500..3639    -  misc_feature   bom: basis of mobility region from pBR322
   3741..3932    -  CDS            rop: Rop protein, which maintains plasmids at low copy number; rop
   3972..80      +  CDS            mbeC (fragment) (across the origin): MBEC_ECOLX - Experimental evidence at protein level: Swiss-Prot protein existence level 1. Required for efficient mobilization of ColE1 plasmid and is thus essential to promote the specific transfer of the plasmid during conjugation. Probably functions by inducing DNA bending, helping the MbeA relaxase to melt the DNA around the nic site and cleave the phosphodiester bond. Binds specifically double-stranded DNA (dsDNA) containing the ColE1 oriT but does not recognize the inverted repeat (IR). From Escherichia coli.
>Addgene plasmid #160247 | 11 pCOLI_A_MBP | addgene full sequence | sequence record 318778 | Addgene NGS Result
CGATACGGGTTACTGATGATGAACATGCCCGGTTACTGGAACGTTGTGAGGGTAAACAACTGGCGGTATG
GATGCGGCGGGACCAGAGAAAAATCACTCAGGGTCAATGCCAGCGCTTCGTTAATACAGATGTAGGTGTT
GGCACCATGCATCGATCCCGCGAAATTAATACGACTCACTATAGGGAGACCACAACGGTTTCCCTCCGGC
TCCGGAAATAATTTTGTTTAACTTTAAGAAGGAGATATACATATGGCACACCATCACCACCATCACAGCA
GCGGCATGAAAATCGAAGAAGGTAAACTGGTAATCTGGATTAACGGCGATAAAGGCTATAACGGTCTCGC
TGAAGTCGGTAAGAAATTCGAGAAAGATACCGGAATTAAAGTCACCGTTGAGCATCCGGATAAACTGGAA
GAGAAATTCCCACAGGTTGCGGCAACTGGCGATGGCCCTGACATTATCTTCTGGGCACACGACCGCTTTG
GTGGCTACGCTCAATCTGGCCTGTTGGCTGAAATCACCCCGGACAAAGCGTTCCAGGACAAGCTGTATCC
GTTTACCTGGGATGCCGTACGTTACAACGGCAAGCTGATTGCTTACCCGATCGCTGTTGAAGCGTTATCG
CTGATTTATAACAAAGATCTGCTGCCGAACCCGCCAAAAACCTGGGAAGAGATCCCGGCGCTGGATAAAG
AACTGAAAGCGAAAGGTAAGAGCGCGCTGATGTTCAACCTGCAAGAACCGTACTTCACCTGGCCGCTGAT
TGCTGCTGACGGGGGTTATGCGTTCAAGTATGAAAACGGCAAGTACGACATTAAAGACGTGGGCGTGGAT
AACGCTGGCGCGAAAGCGGGTCTGACCTTCCTGGTTGACCTGATTAAAAACAAACACATGAATGCAGACA
CCGATTACTCCATCGCAGAAGCTGCCTTTAATAAAGGCGAAACAGCGATGACCATCAACGGCCCGTGGGC
ATGGTCCAACATCGACACCAGCAAAGTGAATTATGGTGTAACGGTACTGCCGACCTTCAAGGGTCAACCA
TCCAAACCGTTCGTTGGCGTGCTGAGCGCAGGTATTAACGCCGCCAGTCCGAACAAAGAGCTGGCAAAAG
AGTTCCTCGAAAACTATCTGCTGACTGATGAAGGTCTGGAAGCGGTTAATAAAGACAAACCGCTGGGTGC
CGTAGCGCTGAAGTCTTACGAGGAAGAGTTGGCGAAAGATCCACGTATTGCCGCCACTATGGAAAACGCC
CAGAAAGGTGAAATCATGCCGAACATCCCGCAGATGTCCGCTTTCTGGTATGCCGTGCGTACTGCGGTGA
TCAACGCCGCCAGCGGTCGTCAGACTGTCGATGAAGCCCTGAAAGACGCGCAGACTAGCAGCGGTCTGGA
AGTTCTGTTCCAGGGGCCCGGATCCGTCGACGAGCTCACTAGTCGCGGCCGCTTTCGAATCTAGAGCCTG
CAGTCTCGACAAGCTTGTCGAGAAGTACTAGAGGATGTACAACGCGTGCGCGCTGATCCGGCTGCTAACA
AAGCCCGAAAGGAAGCTGAGTTGGCTGCTGCCACCGCTGAGCAATAACTAGCATAACCCCTTGGGGCCTC
TAAACGGGTCTTGAGGGGTTTTTTGCTGAAAGGAGGAACTATATCGGGATTAGCCCGCCTAATGAGCGGG
CTTTTTTTTAATTCCCCTATTTGTTTATTTTTCTAAATACATTCAAATATGTATCCGCTCATGAGACAAT
AACCCTGATAAATGCTTCAATAATATTGAAAAAGGAAGAGTATGAGTATTCAACATTTCCGTGTCGCCCT
TATTCCCTTTTTTGCGGCATTTTGCCTTCCTGTTTTTGCTCACCCAGAAACGCTCGTGAAAGTAAAAGAC
GCAGAGGACCAATTGGGGGCACGAGTGGGATACATAGAACTGGACTTGAATAGCGGTAAAATCCTTGAGA
GTTTTCGCCCTGAAGAGCGTTTTCCAATGATGAGCACTTTCAAAGTTCTGCTATGTGGAGCAGTATTATC
CCGTGTAGATGCGGGGCAAGAGCAACTCGGACGACGAATACACTATTCGCAGAATGACTTGGTTGAATAC
TCCCCAGTGACAGAAAAGCACCTTACGGACGGAATGACGGTAAGAGAATTATGTAGTGCCGCCATAACGA
TGAGTGATAACACTGCGGCGAACTTACTTCTGACAACCATCGGTGGACCGAAGGAATTAACCGCTTTTTT
GCACAATATGGGAGACCATGTAACTCGCCTTGACCGTTGGGAACCAGAACTGAATGAAGCCATACCAAAC
GACGAGCGAGACACCACAATGCCTGCGGCAATGGCAACAACATTACGCAAACTATTAACTGGCGAACTAC
TTACTCTGGCTTCACGGCAACAATTAATAGACTGGCTTGAAGCGGATAAAGTTGCAGGACCACTACTGCG
TTCGGCACTTCCTGCTGGCTGGTTTATTGCTGATAAATCTGGGGCAGGAGAGCGTGGTTCACGGGGTATC
ATTGCCGCACTTGGACCAGATGGTAAGCCTTCCCGTATCGTAGTTATCTACACGACGGGTAGTCAGGCAA
CTATGGACGAACGAAATAGACAGATTGCTGAAATAGGGGCTTCACTGATTAAGCATTGGTAAACCGATAC
AATTAAAGGCTCCTTTTGGAGCCTTTTTTTTTGGACGGACCGGTAGAAAAGATCAAAGGATCTTCTTGAG
ATCCTTTTTTTCTGCGCGTAATCTGCTGCTTGCAAACAAAAAAACCACCGCTACCAGCGGTGGTTTGTTT
GCCGGATCAAGAGCTACCAACTCTTTTTCCGAAGGTAACTGGCTTCAGCAGAGCGCAGATACCAAATACT
GTCCTTCTAGTGTAGCCGTAGTTAGGCCACCACTTCAAGAACTCTGTAGCACCGCCTACATACCTCGCTC
TGCTAATCCTGTTACCAGTGGCTGCTGCCAGTGGCGATAAGTCGTGTCTTACCGGGTTGGACTCAAGACG
ATAGTTACCGGATAAGGCGCAGCGGTCGGGCTGAACGGGGGGTTCGTGCACACAGCCCAGCTTGGAGCGA
ACGACCTACACCGAACTGAGATACCTACAGCGTGAGCTATGAGAAAGCGCCACGCTTCCCGAAGGGAGAA
AGGCGGACAGGTATCCGGTAAGCGGCAGGGTCGGAACAGGAGAGCGCACGAGGGAGCTTCCAGGGGGAAA
CGCCTGGTATCTTTATAGTCCTGTCGGGTTTCGCCACCTCTGACTTGAGCGTCGATTTTTGTGATGCTCG
TCAGGGGGGCGGAGCCTATGGAAAAACGCCAGCAACGCGGCCTTTTTACGGTTCCTGGCCTTTTGCTGGC
CTTTTGCTCACATGTTCTTTCCTGCGTTATCCCCTGATTCTGTGGATAACCGTATTACCGCCTTTGAGTG
AGCTGATACCGCTCGCCGCAGCCGAACGACCGAGCGCAGCGAGTCAGTGAGCGAGGAAGCGGAAGAGCGC
CTGATGCGGTATTTTCTCCTTACGCATCTGTGCGGTATTTCACACCGCAATGGTGCACTCTCAGTACAAT
CTGCTCTGATGCCGCATAGTTAAGCCAGTATACACTCCGCTATCGCTACGTGACTGGGTCATGGCTGCGC
CCCGACACCCGCCAACACCCGCTGACGCGCCCTGACGGGCTTGTCTGCTCCCGGCATCCGCTTACAGACA
AGCTGTGACCGTCTCCGGGAGCTGCATGTGTCAGAGGTTTTCACCGTCATCACCGAAACGCGCGAGGCAG
CTGCGGTAAAGCTCATCAGCGTGGTCGTGAAGCGATTCACAGATGTCTGCCTGTTCATCCGCGTCCAGCT
CGTTGAGTTTCTCCAGAAGCGTTAATGTCTGGCTTCTGATAAAGCGGGCCATGTTAAGGGCGGTTTTTTC
CTGTTTGGTCACTGATGCCTCCGTGTAAGGGGGATTTCTGTTCATGGGGTAATGATACCGATGAAACGAG
AGAGGATGCTCA
